>Addgene plasmid #188517 | dCas12j3 VPR | addgene full sequence | sequence record 376996 | Addgene NGS Result
TGATGCGGTTTTGGCAGTACATCAATGGGCGTGGATAGCGGTTTGACTCACGGGGATTTCCAAGTCTCCA
CCCCATTGACGTCAATGGGAGTTTGTTTTGGCACCAAAATCAACGGGACTTTCCAAAATGTCGTAACAAC
TCCGCCCCATTGACGCAAATGGGCGGTAGGCGTGTACGGTGGGAGGTCTATATAAGCAGCGCGTTTTGCC
TGTACTGGGTCTCTCTGGTTAGACCAGATCTGAGCCTGGGAGCTCTCTGGCTAACTAGGGAACCCACTGC
TTAAGCCTCAATAAAGCTTGCCTTGAGTGCTTCAAGTAGTGTGTGCCCGTCTGTTGTGTGACTCTGGTAA
CTAGAGATCCCTCAGACCCTTTTAGTCAGTGTGGAAAATCTCTAGCAGTGGCGCCCGAACAGGGACTTGA
AAGCGAAAGGGAAACCAGAGGAGCTCTCTCGACGCAGGACTCGGCTTGCTGAAGCGCGCACGGCAAGAGG
CGAGGGGCGGCGACTGGTGAGTACGCCAAAAATTTTGACTAGCGGAGGCTAGAAGGAGAGAGATGGGTGC
GAGAGCGTCAGTATTAAGCGGGGGAGAATTAGATCGCGATGGGAAAAAATTCGGTTAAGGCCAGGGGGAA
AGAAAAAATATAAATTAAAACATATAGTATGGGCAAGCAGGGAGCTAGAACGATTCGCAGTTAATCCTGG
CCTGTTAGAAACATCAGAAGGCTGTAGACAAATACTGGGACAGCTACAACCATCCCTTCAGACAGGATCA
GAAGAACTTAGATCATTATATAATACAGTAGCAACCCTCTATTGTGTGCATCAAAGGATAGAGATAAAAG
ACACCAAGGAAGCTTTAGACAAGATAGAGGAAGAGCAAAACAAAAGTAAGACCACCGCACAGCAAGCGGC
CGCTGATCTTCAGACCTGGAGGAGGAGATATGAGGGACAATTGGAGAAGTGAATTATATAAATATAAAGT
AGTAAAAATTGAACCATTAGGAGTAGCACCCACCAAGGCAAAGAGAAGAGTGGTGCAGAGAGAAAAAAGA
GCAGTGGGAATAGGAGCTTTGTTCCTTGGGTTCTTGGGAGCAGCAGGAAGCACTATGGGCGCAGCGTCAA
TGACGCTGACGGTACAGGCCAGACAATTATTGTCTGGTATAGTGCAGCAGCAGAACAATTTGCTGAGGGC
TATTGAGGCGCAACAGCATCTGTTGCAACTCACAGTCTGGGGCATCAAGCAGCTCCAGGCAAGAATCCTG
GCTGTGGAAAGATACCTAAAGGATCAACAGCTCCTGGGGATTTGGGGTTGCTCTGGAAAACTCATTTGCA
CCACTGCTGTGCCTTGGAATGCTAGTTGGAGTAATAAATCTCTGGAACAGATTTGGAATCACACGACCTG
GATGGAGTGGGACAGAGAAATTAACAATTACACAAGCTTAATACACTCCTTAATTGAAGAATCGCAAAAC
CAGCAAGAAAAGAATGAACAAGAATTATTGGAATTAGATAAATGGGCAAGTTTGTGGAATTGGTTTAACA
TAACAAATTGGCTGTGGTATATAAAATTATTCATAATGATAGTAGGAGGCTTGGTAGGTTTAAGAATAGT
TTTTGCTGTACTTTCTATAGTGAATAGAGTTAGGCAGGGATATTCACCATTATCGTTTCAGACCCACCTC
CCAACCCCGAGGGGACCCGACAGGCCCGAAGGAATAGAAGAAGAAGGTGGAGAGAGAGACAGAGACAGAT
CCATTCGATTAGTGAACGGATCGGCACTGCGTGCGCCAATTCTGCAGACAAATGGCAGTATTCATCCACA
ATTTTAAAAGAAAAGGGGGGATTGGGGGGTACAGTGCAGGGGAAAGAATAGTAGACATAATAGCAACAGA
CATACAAACTAAAGAATTACAAAAACAAATTACAAAAATTCAAAATTTTCGGGTTTATTACAGGGACAGC
AGAGATCCAGTTTGGTTAATTAAGGTACCGATATCACTAGTGTTCCATTAACTGCGCTAAAAATAATTTT
TAAATCTTTTTTAGCTTCTTGCTCTTTTTTGTACGTCTCTGTTTTAGAGCTAGAAATAGCAAGTTAAAAT
AAGGCTAGTCCGTTATCAACTTGAAAAAGTGGCACCGAGTCGGTGCTTTTTTGAATTCGCTAGCTAGGTC
TTGAAAGGAGTGGGAATTGGCTCCGGTGCCCGTCAGTGGGCAGAGCGCACATCGCCCACAGTCCCCGAGA
AGTTGGGGGGAGGGGTCGGCAATTGATCCGGTGCCTAGAGAAGGTGGCGCGGGGTAAACTGGGAAAGTGA
TGTCGTGTACTGGCTCCGCCTTTTTCCCGAGGGTGGGGGAGAACCGTATATAAGTGCAGTAGTCGCCGTG
AACGTTCTTTTTCGCAACGGGTTTGCCGCCAGAACACAGGACCGGTTCTAGAGCGCTGCCACCATGGAAA
AAGAAATAACTGAGCTCACCAAGATTAGGCGCGAGTTTCCGAATAAAAAGTTCAGCAGCACTGATATGAA
GAAGGCAGGTAAGTTGTTGAAGGCAGAAGGTCCTGATGCTGTTAGAGACTTCCTGAACTCCTGCCAGGAG
ATTATCGGGGATTTTAAGCCGCCTGTAAAGACAAACATAGTCAGCATATCACGACCCTTTGAGGAGTGGC
CTGTTAGTATGGTGGGGCGCGCCATCCAGGAATATTACTTTAGTTTGACAAAAGAGGAATTGGAGTCCGT
CCATCCCGGAACTTCCAGCGAGGATCACAAGTCCTTCTTTAACATAACTGGCCTGAGCAATTACAATTAT
ACGTCAGTCCAAGGCTTGAATCTCATCTTCAAAAATGCGAAGGCCATATACGACGGGACTCTGGTTAAAG
CAAACAATAAAAATAAGAAGTTGGAAAAAAAGTTCAATGAGATTAACCACAAGCGAAGCCTTGAGGGGCT
TCCTATAATTACGCCGGATTTCGAGGAACCCTTTGATGAGAATGGCCATCTGAATAATCCGCCAGGTATT
AATCGAAATATTTACGGCTACCAAGGATGTGCCGCTAAAGTATTCGTTCCTTCCAAGCATAAAATGGTAT
CCCTCCCTAAAGAATACGAAGGGTACAACCGGGATCCGAACCTGTCCTTGGCGGGCTTCCGAAATCGGCT
CGAGATACCGGAGGGGGAGCCCGGTCACGTGCCATGGTTTCAGCGCATGGATATCCCGGAAGGCCAGATC
GGGCACGTAAATAAGATTCAACGATTCAATTTCGTTCATGGCAAGAATTCAGGAAAAGTCAAATTCAGCG
ATAAGACAGGACGGGTAAAACGCTACCATCATTCCAAGTATAAAGATGCCACTAAGCCTTACAAATTTCT
TGAAGAATCCAAGAAAGTCAGTGCTCTGGACTCCATCCTTGCCATTATCACAATCGGTGATGACTGGGTA
GTGTTTGACATTCGCGGTCTGTATAGAAATGTTTTTTATCGCGAACTGGCACAGAAGGGCCTGACAGCAG
TGCAGCTGCTGGATCTGTTTACGGGGGATCCGGTGATTGACCCGAAGAAGGGCGTTGTGACATTCAGCTA
TAAGGAAGGCGTGGTTCCAGTATTTTCACAGAAGATCGTTCCAAGGTTCAAGAGTCGAGACACGCTCGAG
AAATTGACCAGTCAAGGACCTGTGGCGCTGCTCTCAGTCGCCCTCGGCCAAAATGAACCAGTGGCGGCAA
GGGTTTGTAGCTTGAAGAACATAAATGATAAGATCACATTGGATAATTCTTGCAGAATCTCCTTCCTGGA
TGACTACAAAAAACAAATCAAAGACTACAGAGATTCCCTGGACGAACTTGAAATCAAGATACGACTGGAA
GCAATCAATTCTCTGGAAACTAACCAACAAGTAGAAATTCGCGACCTGGATGTATTCAGTGCTGATCGGG
CAAAGGCAAACACTGTAGATATGTTCGACATCGACCCAAATTTGATATCCTGGGATTCAATGAGCGACGC
GAGGGTGAGCACGCAAATAAGCGATCTTTATCTGAAGAATGGGGGTGACGAATCTCGAGTATATTTCGAA
ATTAACAACAAACGGATAAAGCGATCTGATTATAACATTAGTCAGCTGGTGAGGCCAAAGCTTTCCGACA
GCACTCGGAAGAATCTGAACGATTCTATATGGAAGTTGAAAAGAACTAGTGAAGAATATTTGAAATTGTC
CAAACGAAAGTTGGAACTGAGCAGAGCTGTTGTGAACTACACTATCCGCCAGAGCAAGCTCCTCTCCGGA
ATTAACGACATTGTTATAATACTTGAGGACCTGGATGTAAAAAAAAAATTCAATGGCAGGGGCATTCGAG
ATATCGGATGGGACAACTTCTTCAGCTCCAGGAAAGAGAACAGGTGGTTCATTCCGGCATTCCATAAGGC
TTTCTCAGAGCTTTCAAGCAACCGGGGCCTCTGTGTCATCGAAGTCAACCCGGCATGGACATCTGCCACC
TGTCCCGACTGCGGGTTCTGTAGTAAAGAGAACAGAGATGGCATTAATTTTACCTGTCGCAAGTGCGGTG
TCTCTTACCACGCGGACATAGATGTTGCCACTCTTAATATAGCCCGGGTGGCCGTTCTCGGCAAGCCTAT
GTCCGGACCCGCCGACCGCGAGAGACTGGGCGATACTAAGAAACCCCGGGTAGCAAGGAGCCGAAAGACT
ATGAAACGGAAAGATATTAGCAATAGCACCGTTGAGGCTATGGTTACAGCCAAGCGACCTGCCGCCACAA
AGAAGGCTGGACAGGCTAAGAAGAAGAAAGATTACAAAGACGATGACGATAAGGGATCCTCGCCAGGGAT
CCGTCGACTTGACGCGTTGATATCAACAAGTTTGTACAAAAAAGCAGGCTACAAAGAGGCCAGCGGTTCC
GGACGGGCTGACGCATTGGACGATTTTGATCTGGATATGCTGGGAAGTGACGCCCTCGATGATTTTGACC
TTGACATGCTTGGTTCGGATGCCCTTGATGACTTTGACCTCGACATGCTCGGCAGTGACGCCCTTGATGA
TTTCGACCTGGACATGCTGATTAACTCTAGAAGTTCCGGATCTCCGAAAAAGAAACGCAAAGTTGGTAGC
CAGTACCTGCCCGACACCGACGACCGGCACCGGATCGAGGAAAAGCGGAAGCGGACCTACGAGACATTCA
AGAGCATCATGAAGAAGTCCCCCTTCAGCGGCCCCACCGACCCTAGACCTCCACCTAGAAGAATCGCCGT
GCCCAGCAGATCCAGCGCCAGCGTGCCAAAACCTGCCCCCCAGCCTTACCCCTTCACCAGCAGCCTGAGC
ACCATCAACTACGACGAGTTCCCTACCATGGTGTTCCCCAGCGGCCAGATCTCTCAGGCCTCTGCTCTGG
CTCCAGCCCCTCCTCAGGTGCTGCCTCAGGCTCCTGCTCCTGCACCAGCTCCAGCCATGGTGTCTGCACT
GGCTCAGGCACCAGCACCCGTGCCTGTGCTGGCTCCTGGACCTCCACAGGCTGTGGCTCCACCAGCCCCT
AAACCTACACAGGCCGGCGAGGGCACACTGTCTGAAGCTCTGCTGCAGCTGCAGTTCGACGACGAGGATC
TGGGAGCCCTGCTGGGAAACAGCACCGATCCTGCCGTGTTCACCGACCTGGCCAGCGTGGACAACAGCGA
GTTCCAGCAGCTGCTGAACCAGGGCATCCCTGTGGCCCCTCACACCACCGAGCCCATGCTGATGGAATAC
CCCGAGGCCATCACCCGGCTCGTGACAGGCGCTCAGAGGCCTCCTGATCCAGCTCCTGCCCCTCTGGGAG
CACCAGGCCTGCCTAATGGACTGCTGTCTGGCGACGAGGACTTCAGCTCTATCGCCGATATGGATTTCTC
AGCCTTGCTGGGCTCTGGCAGCGGCAGCCGGGATTCCAGGGAAGGGATGTTTTTGCCGAAGCCTGAGGCC
GGCTCCGCTATTAGTGACGTGTTTGAGGGCCGCGAGGTGTGCCAGCCAAAACGAATCCGGCCATTTCATC
CTCCAGGAAGTCCATGGGCCAACCGCCCACTCCCCGCCAGCCTCGCACCAACACCAACCGGTCCAGTACA
TGAGCCAGTCGGGTCACTGACCCCGGCACCAGTCCCTCAGCCACTGGATCCAGCGCCCGCAGTGACTCCC
GAGGCCAGTCACCTGTTGGAGGATCCCGATGAAGAGACGAGCCAGGCTGTCAAAGCCCTTCGGGAGATGG
CCGATACTGTGATTCCCCAGAAGGAAGAGGCTGCAATCTGTGGCCAAATGGACCTTTCCCATCCGCCCCC
AAGGGGCCATCTGGATGAGCTGACAACCACACTTGAGTCCATGACCGAGGATCTGAACCTGGACTCACCC
CTGACCCCGGAATTGAACGAGATTCTGGATACCTTCCTGAACGACGAGTGCCTCTTGCATGCCATGCATA
TCAGCACAGGACTGTCCATCTTCGACACATCTCTGTTTGGATCCGGCGCAACAAACTTCTCTCTGCTGAA
ACAAGCCGGAGATGTCGAAGAGAATCCTGGACCGACCGAGTACAAGCCCACGGTGCGCCTCGCCACCCGC
GACGACGTCCCCAGGGCCGTACGCACCCTCGCCGCCGCGTTCGCCGACTACCCCGCCACGCGCCACACCG
TCGATCCGGACCGCCACATCGAGCGGGTCACCGAGCTGCAAGAACTCTTCCTCACGCGCGTCGGGCTCGA
CATCGGCAAGGTGTGGGTCGCGGACGACGGCGCCGCGGTGGCGGTCTGGACCACGCCGGAGAGCGTCGAA
GCGGGGGCGGTGTTCGCCGAGATCGGCCCGCGCATGGCCGAGTTGAGCGGTTCCCGGCTGGCCGCGCAGC
AACAGATGGAAGGCCTCCTGGCGCCGCACCGGCCCAAGGAGCCCGCGTGGTTCCTGGCCACCGTCGGAGT
CTCGCCCGACCACCAGGGCAAGGGTCTGGGCAGCGCCGTCGTGCTCCCCGGAGTGGAGGCGGCCGAGCGC
GCCGGGGTGCCCGCCTTCCTGGAGACCTCCGCGCCCCGCAACCTCCCCTTCTACGAGCGGCTCGGCTTCA
CCGTCACCGCCGACGTCGAGGTGCCCGAAGGACCGCGCACCTGGTGCATGACCCGCAAGCCCGGTGCCTG
AACGCGTTAAGTCGACAATCAACCTCTGGATTACAAAATTTGTGAAAGATTGACTGGTATTCTTAACTAT
GTTGCTCCTTTTACGCTATGTGGATACGCTGCTTTAATGCCTTTGTATCATGCTATTGCTTCCCGTATGG
CTTTCATTTTCTCCTCCTTGTATAAATCCTGGTTGCTGTCTCTTTATGAGGAGTTGTGGCCCGTTGTCAG
GCAACGTGGCGTGGTGTGCACTGTGTTTGCTGACGCAACCCCCACTGGTTGGGGCATTGCCACCACCTGT
CAGCTCCTTTCCGGGACTTTCGCTTTCCCCCTCCCTATTGCCACGGCGGAACTCATCGCCGCCTGCCTTG
CCCGCTGCTGGACAGGGGCTCGGCTGTTGGGCACTGACAATTCCGTGGTGTTGTCGGGGAAATCATCGTC
CTTTCCTTGGCTGCTCGCCTGTGTTGCCACCTGGATTCTGCGCGGGACGTCCTTCTGCTACGTCCCTTCG
GCCCTCAATCCAGCGGACCTTCCTTCCCGCGGCCTGCTGCCGGCTCTGCGGCCTCTTCCGCGTCTTCGCC
TTCGCCCTCAGACGAGTCGGATCTCCCTTTGGGCCGCCTCCCCGCGTCGACTTTAAGACCAATGACTTAC
AAGGCAGCTGTAGATCTTAGCCACTTTTTAAAAGAAAAGGGGGGACTGGAAGGGCTAATTCACTCCCAAC
GAAGACAAGATCTGCTTTTTGCTTGTACTGGGTCTCTCTGGTTAGACCAGATCTGAGCCTGGGAGCTCTC
TGGCTAACTAGGGAACCCACTGCTTAAGCCTCAATAAAGCTTGCCTTGAGTGCTTCAAGTAGTGTGTGCC
CGTCTGTTGTGTGACTCTGGTAACTAGAGATCCCTCAGACCCTTTTAGTCAGTGTGGAAAATCTCTAGCA
GGGCCCGTTTAAACCCGCTGATCAGCCTCGACTGTGCCTTCTAGTTGCCAGCCATCTGTTGTTTGCCCCT
CCCCCGTGCCTTCCTTGACCCTGGAAGGTGCCACTCCCACTGTCCTTTCCTAATAAAATGAGGAAATTGC
ATCGCATTGTCTGAGTAGGTGTCATTCTATTCTGGGGGGTGGGGTGGGGCAGGACAGCAAGGGGGAGGAT
TGGGAAGACAATAGCAGGCATGCTGGGGATGCGGTGGGCTCTATGGCTTCTGAGGCGGAAAGAACCAGCT
GGGGCTCTAGGGGGTATCCCC
[124 nt withheld, positions 8352-8475]
C
[91 nt withheld, positions 8477-8567]
A
[49 nt withheld, positions 8569-8617]
CCTTTGACGTTGGAGTCCACGTTCTTT
[37 nt withheld, positions 8645-8681]
ACCCTATCTCGGTCTATTCTTTTGATTTATAAGGGATTTTGCCGATTTCGGCCTATTGGTTAAAAAATGA
GCTGATTTAACAAAAATTTAACGCGAATTAATTCTGTGGAATGTGTGTCAGTTAGGGTGTGGAAAGTCCC
CAGGCTCCCCAGCAGGCAGAAGTATGCAAAGCATGCATCTCAATTAGTCAGCAACCAGGTGTGGAAAGTC
CCCAGGCTCCCCAGCAGGCAGAAGTATGCAAAGCATGCATCTCAATTAGTCAGCAACCATAGTCCCGCCC
CTAACTCCGCCCATCCCGCCCCTAACTCCGCCCAGTTCCGCCCATTCTCCGCCCCATGGCTGACTAATTT
TTTTTATTTATGCAGAGGCCGAGGCCGCCTCTGCCTCTGAGCTATTCCAGAAGTAGTGAGGAGGCTTTTT
TGGAGGCCTAGGCTTTTGCAAAAAGCTCCCGGGAGCTTGTATATCCATTTTCGGATCTGATCAGCACGTG
TTGACAATTAATCATCGGCATAGTATATCGGCATAGTATAATACGACAAGGTGAGGAACTAAACCATGGC
CAAGTTGACCAGTGCCGTTCCGGTGCTCACCGCGCGCGACGTCGCCGGAGCGGTCGAGTTCTGGACCGAC
CGGCTCGGGTTCTCCCGGGACTTCGTGGAGGACGACTTCGCCGGTGTGGTCCGGGACGACGTGACCCTGT
TCATCAGCGCGGTCCAGGACCAGGTGGTGCCGGACAACACCCTGGCCTGGGTGTGGGTGCGCGGCCTGGA
CGAGCTGTACGCCGAGTGGTCGGAGGTCGTGTCCACGAACTTCCGGGACGCCTCCGGGCCGGCCATGACC
GAGATCGGCGAGCAGCCGTGGGGGCGGGAGTTCGCCCTGCGCGACCCGGCCGGCAACTGCGTGCACTTCG
TGGCCGAGGAGCAGGACTGACACGTGCTACGAGATTTCGATTCCACCGCCGCCTTCTATGAAAGGTTGGG
CTTCGGAATCGTTTTCCGGGACGCCGGCTGGATGATCCTCCAGCGCGGGGATCTCATGCTGGAGTTCTTC
GCCCACCCCAACTTGTTTATTGCAGCTTATAATGGTTACAAATAAAGCAATAGCATCACAAATTTCACAA
ATAAAGCATTTTTTTCACTGCATTCTAGTTGTGGTTTGTCCAAACTCATCAATGTATCTTATCATGTCTG
TATACCGTCGACCTCTAGCTAGAGCTTGGCGTAATCATGGTCATAGCTGTTTCCTGTGTGAAATTGTTAT
CCGCTCACAATTCCACACAACATACGAGCCGGAAGCATAAAGTGTAAAGCCTGGGGTGCCTAATGAGTGA
GCTAACTCACATTAATTGCGTTGCGCTCACTGCCCGCTTTCCAGTCGGGAAACCTGTCGTGCCAGCTGCA
TTAATGAATCGGCCAACGCGCGGGGAGAGGCGGTTTGCGTATTGGGCGCTCTTCCGCTTCCTCGCTCACT
GACTCGCTGCGCTCGGTCGTTCGGCTGCGGCGAGCGGTATCAGCTCACTCAAAGGCGGTAATACGGTTAT
CCACAGAATCAGGGGATAACGCAGGAAAGAACATGTGAGCAAAAGGCCAGCAAAAGGCCAGGAACCGTAA
AAAGGCCGCGTTGCTGGCGTTTTTCCATAGGCTCCGCCCCCCTGACGAGCATCACAAAAATCGACGCTCA
AGTCAGAGGTGGCGAAACCCGACAGGACTATAAAGATACCAGGCGTTTCCCCCTGGAAGCTCCCTCGTGC
GCTCTCCTGTTCCGACCCTGCCGCTTACCGGATACCTGTCCGCCTTTCTCCCTTCGGGAAGCGTGGCGCT
TTCTCATAGCTCACGCTGTAGGTATCTCAGTTCGGTGTAGGTCGTTCGCTCCAAGCTGGGCTGTGTGCAC
GAACCCCCCGTTCAGCCCGACCGCTGCGCCTTATCCGGTAACTATCGTCTTGAGTCCAACCCGGTAAGAC
ACGACTTATCGCCACTGGCAGCAGCCACTGGTAACAGGATTAGCAGAGCGAGGTATGTAGGCGGTGCTAC
AGAGTTCTTGAAGTGGTGGCCTAACTACGGCTACACTAGAAGAACAGTATTTGGTATCTGCGCTCTGCTG
AAGCCAGTTACCTTCGGAAAAAGAGTTGGTAGCTCTTGATCCGGCAAACAAACCACCGCTGGTAGCGGTG
GTTTTTTTGTTTGCAAGCAGCAGATTACGCGCAGAAAAAAAGGATCTCAAGAAGATCCTTTGATCTTTTC
TACGGGGTCTGACGCTCAGTGGAACGAAAACTCACGTTAAGGGATTTTGGTCATGAGATTATCAAAAAGG
ATCTTCACCTAGATCCTTTTAAATTAAAAATGAAGTTTTAAATCAATCTAAAGTATATATGAGTAAACTT
GGTCTGACAGTTACCAATGCTTAATCAGTGAGGCACCTATCTCAGCGATCTGTCTATTTCGTTCATCCAT
AGTTGCCTGACTCCCCGTCGTGTAGATAACTACGATACGGGAGGGCTTACCATCTGGCCCCAGTGCTGCA
ATGATACCGCGAGACCCACGCTCACCGGCTCCAGATTTATCAGCAATAAACCAGCCAGCCGGAAGGGCCG
AGCGCAGAAGTGGTCCTGCAACTTTATCCGCCTCCATCCAGTCTATTAATTGTTGCCGGGAAGCTAGAGT
AAGTAGTTCGCCAGTTAATAGTTTGCGCAACGTTGTTGCCATTGCTACAGGCATCGTGGTGTCACGCTCG
TCGTTTGGTATGGCTTCATTCAGCTCCGGTTCCCAACGATCAAGGCGAGTTACATGATCCCCCATGTTGT
GCAAAAAAGCGGTTAGCTCCTTCGGTCCTCCGATCGTTGTCAGAAGTAAGTTGGCCGCAGTGTTATCACT
CATGGTTATGGCAGCACTGCATAATTCTCTTACTGTCATGCCATCCGTAAGATGCTTTTCTGTGACTGGT
GAGTACTCAACCAAGTCATTCTGAGAATAGTGTATGCGGCGACCGAGTTGCTCTTGCCCGGCGTCAATAC
GGGATAATACCGCGCCACATAGCAGAACTTTAAAAGTGCTCATCATTGGAAAACGTTCTTCGGGGCGAAA
ACTCTCAAGGATCTTACCGCTGTTGAGATCCAGTTCGATGTAACCCACTCGTGCACCCAACTGATCTTCA
GCATCTTTTACTTTCACCAGCGTTTCTGGGTGAGCAAAAACAGGAAGGCAAAATGCCGCAAAAAAGGGAA
TAAGGGCGACACGGAAATGTTGAATACTCATACTCTTCCTTTTTCAATATTATTGAAGCATTTATCAGGG
TTATTGTCTCATGAGCGGATACATATTTGAATGTATTTAGAAAAATAAACAAATAGGGGTTCCGCGCACA
TTTCCCCGAAAAGTGCCACCTGACGTCGACGGATCGGGAGATCTCCCGATCCCCTATGGTGCACTCTCAG
TACAATCTGCTCTGATGCCGCATAGTTAAGCCAGTATCTGCTCCCTGCTTGTGTGTTGGAGGTCGCTGAG
TAGTGCGCGAGCAAAATTTAAGCTACAACAAGGCAAGGCTTGACCGACAATTGCATGAAGAATCTGCTTA
GGGTTAGGCGTTTTGCGCTGCTTCGCGATGTACGGGCCAGATATACGCGTTGACATTGATTATTGACTAG
TTATTAATAGTAATCAATTACGGGGTCATTAGTTCATAGCCCATATATGGAGTTCCGCGTTACATAACTT
ACGGTAAATGGCCCGCCTGGCTGACCGCCCAACGACCCCCGCCCATTGACGTCAATAATGACGTATGTTC
CCATAGTAACGCCAATAGGGACTTTCCATTGACGTCAATGGGTGGAGTATTTACGGTAAACTGCCCACTT
GGCAGTACATCAAGTGTATCATATGCCAAGTACGCCCCCTATTGACGTCAATGACGGTAAATGGCCCGCC
TGGCATTATGCCCAGTACATGACCTTATGGGACTTTCCTACTTGGCAGTACATCTACGTATTAGTCATCG
CTATTACCATGG
Features (pLannotate 1.2.2; 34 found; start..end, strand, type, name):
    217..397     +  LTR            5' LTR (truncated): truncated 5' long terminal repeat (LTR) from HIV-1
    444..569     +  misc_feature   HIV-1 Ψ: packaging signal of human immunodeficiency virus type 1
    553..916     +  CDS            HIV-1 gag (fragment): gag protein from human immunodeficiency virus 1; gag
   1062..1295    +  misc_feature   RRE: The Rev response element (RRE) of HIV-1 allows for Rev-dependent mRNA export from the nucleus to the cytoplasm.
   1672..1772    +  CDS            Rev (fragment): human immunodeficiency virus 1 (HIV-1) Rev protein; rev; enhances nuclear export of unspliced and incompletely spliced viral mRNAs
   1822..1939    +  misc_feature   cPPT/CTS: central polypurine tract and central termination sequence of HIV-1
   2071..2146    +  misc_RNA       gRNA scaffold: guide RNA scaffold for the Streptococcus pyogenes CRISPR/Cas9 system
   2164..2182    +  CDS            small t antigen (fragment): SV40 (simian virus 40) small t antigen
   2208..2419    +  promoter       EF-1α core promoter: core promoter for human elongation factor EF-1α
   4856..4880    +  protein_bind   attB1: mutant version of attB; recombination site for the Gateway® BP reaction BP Clonase™
   5111..5890    +  CDS            RELA (fragment): TF65_HUMAN - Also known as NFKB3. Experimental evidence at protein level: Swiss-Prot protein existence level 1. NF-kappa-B is a pleiotropic transcription factor present in almost all cell types and is the endpoint of a series of signal transduction events that are initiated by a vast array of stimuli related to many biological processes such as inflammation, immunity, differentiation, cell growth, tumorigenesis and apoptosis. NF-kappa-B is a homo- or heterodimeric complex formed by the Rel-like domain- containing proteins RELA/p65, RELB, NFKB1/p105, NFKB1/p50, REL and NFKB2/p52. The heterodime
   5909..6478    +  CDS            Rta AD: transcriptional activation domain from the human herpesvirus 4 (Epstein-Barr virus) replication and transcription activator Rta/BRLF1 (Hardwick et al., 1992; Chavez et al., 2015)
   6544..7141    +  CDS            PuroR (fragment): puromycin N-acetyltransferase; pac from Streptomyces; confers resistance to puromycin
   7157..7745    +  misc_feature   WPRE: woodchuck hepatitis virus posttranscriptional regulatory element
   7796..7815    +  misc_feature   cPPT/CTS (fragment): central polypurine tract and central termination sequence of HIV-1
   7817..8050    +  LTR            3' LTR (ΔU3): self-inactivating 3' long terminal repeat (LTR) from HIV-1
   8082..8306    +  polyA_signal   bGH poly(A) signal: bovine growth hormone polyadenylation signal
   8310..8331    +  promoter       SV40 promoter (fragment): SV40 enhancer and early promoter
   8352..8780    +  rep_origin     f1 ori (sequence partly withheld): f1 bacteriophage origin of replication; arrow indicates direction of (+) strand synthesis
   8794..9123    +  promoter       SV40 promoter: SV40 enhancer and early promoter
   9171..9218    +  promoter       EM7 promoter: synthetic bacterial promoter&nbsp
   9237..9611    +  CDS            BleoR: antibiotic-binding protein; Sh ble from Streptoalloteichus hindustanus; confers resistance to bleomycin, phleomycin, and Zeocin™
   9621..9746    +  CDS            ble (fragment): BLE_KLEPN - Experimental evidence at protein level: Swiss-Prot protein existence level 1. Binding protein with a strong affinity to the bleomycin family of antibiotics. Binds to CL990; an antimitotic-antibiotic compound. From Klebsiella pneumoniae.
   9741..9862    +  polyA_signal   SV40 poly(A) signal: SV40 polyadenylation signal
   9933..9955    -  protein_bind   lac operator (fragment): The lac repressor binds to the lac operator to inhibit transcription in E. coli. This inhibition can be relieved by adding lactose or isopropyl-β-D-thiogalactopyranoside (IPTG). lac repressor encoded by lacI
   9959..9989    -  promoter       lac promoter: promoter for the E. coli lac operon
  10004..10025   -  protein_bind   CAP binding site: CAP binding activates transcription in the presence of cAMP. E. coli catabolite activator protein
  10038..10130   -  CDS            lacI (fragment): lac repressor; lacI; The lac repressor binds to the lac operator to inhibit transcription in E. coli. This inhibition can be relieved by adding lactose or isopropyl-β-D-thiogalactopyranoside (IPTG).
  10313..10901   -  rep_origin     ori: high-copy-number ColE1/pMB1/pBR322/pUC origin of replication
  11072..11932   -  CDS            AmpR: β-lactamase; bla; confers resistance to ampicillin, carbenicillin, and related antibiotics
  11933..12037   -  promoter       AmpR promoter: bla
  12096..12148   -  misc_feature   bom (fragment): basis of mobility region from pBR322
  12303..12682   +  enhancer       CMV enhancer: human cytomegalovirus immediate early enhancer
  12683..199     +  promoter       CMV promoter (across the origin): human cytomegalovirus (CMV) immediate early promoter
