[The description below was written by a language model from this plasmid's Addgene catalogue record and pLannotate feature annotations shown in this document.]
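Description:
dCas12j3 VPR is a third-generation-style, self-inactivating lentiviral vector built on the LentiCRISPR v2 backbone for expressing a CRISPR activation effector in mammalian cells. It is propagated in E. coli through a high-copy ColE1/pUC-type origin with ampicillin selection (AmpR), and recombination-deficient strains are listed as hosts, as is usual for LTR-containing plasmids. The viral framework comprises a CMV enhancer/promoter driving a truncated HIV-1 5' LTR, the Ψ packaging signal with a gag fragment, the RRE for Rev-dependent export, cPPT/CTS, WPRE and a ΔU3 3' LTR. Downstream lie a bGH polyadenylation signal, an f1 ori and an SV40/EM7-driven BleoR cassette carried over from the backbone.

The payload is transcribed from the EF-1α core promoter. According to the catalogue entry it encodes a FLAG-tagged, nuclease-inactivated Cas12j3 of bacteriophage origin carrying the D413A mutation. The automated annotation did not label this coding region or the FLAG tag, leaving an unannotated stretch after the promoter where it presumably lies. Following it are a RELA (p65) fragment and the Epstein-Barr virus Rta activation domain, two components of the tripartite VPR activator; the VP64 portion is not separately annotated. A puromycin N-acetyltransferase sequence follows Rta closely, consistent with co-expression from the same transcript for selection of transduced cells, although no linking element is annotated.

An S. pyogenes Cas9 gRNA scaffold remnant is detected upstream of the promoter, but no U6 promoter or Cas12j guide cassette is annotated, so a guide RNA apparently must be supplied separately. The plasmid was deposited with a study comparing the genome editing and transcriptional control capabilities of diverse CRISPR/Cas systems in human cells, where it serves for targeted gene activation.
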