Addgene plasmid #188517: dCas12j3 VPR
Purpose: Expresses FLAG tagged dCas12j3 VPR
Depositing lab: Isaac Hilton. Depositing organization: Rice University. Publication: Quantification of Genome Editing and Transcriptional Control Capabilities Reveals Hierarchies among Diverse CRISPR/Cas Systems in Human Cells. Escobar M, Li J, Patel A, Liu S, Xu Q, Hilton IB. ACS Synth Biol. 2022 Oct 21;11(10):3239-3250. doi: 10.1021/acssynbio.2c00156. Epub 2022 Sep 26. PubMed 36162812.
Backbone
  Vector backbone: LentiCRISPR v2
  Vector type: Mammalian Expression, Lentiviral, CRISPR
  Selectable markers: Puromycin
Growth in bacteria
  Bacterial resistance: Ampicillin, 100 μg/mL
  Growth temperature: 37°C
  Growth strain: NEB Stable
  Copy number: High Copy
Gene/Insert
  Gene/Insert name: dCas12j3
  Species: Bacteriophage
  Mutation: D413A
  Promoter: EF1a
  Cloning method: Gibson Cloning
Terms and licenses: Academic/Nonprofit Terms; Industry Terms: Not Available to Industry
Depositor comments: Stbl3 is also a suitable growth strain.
How to cite: dCas12j3 VPR was a gift from Isaac Hilton (Addgene plasmid # 188517 ; http://n2t.net/addgene:188517 ; RRID:Addgene_188517)
